>Addgene plasmid #245643 | pICSL12046 | addgene full sequence | sequence record 495539 | Addgene NGS Result
TTGAGATCCTTTTTTTCTGCGCGTAATCTGCTGCTTGCAAACAAAAAAACCACCGCTACCAGCGGTGGTT
TGTTTGCCGGATCAAGAGCTACCAACTCTTTTTCCGAAGGTAACTGGCTTCAGCAGAGCGCAGATACCAA
ATACTGTTCTTCTAGTGTAGCCGTAGTTAGGCCACCACTTCAAGAACTCTGTAGCACCGCCTACATACCT
CGCTCTGCTAATCCTGTTACCAGTGGCTGCTGCCAGTGGCGATAAGTCGTGTCTTACCGGGTTGGACTCA
AGACGATAGTTACCGGATAAGGCGCAGCGGTCGGGCTGAACGGGGGGTTCGTGCACACAGCCCAGCTTGG
AGCGAACGACCTACACCGAACTGAGATACCTACAGCGTGAGCTATGAGAAAGCGCCACGCTTCCCGAAGG
GAGAAAGGCGGACAGGTATCCGGTAAGCGGCAGGGTCGGAACAGGAGAGCGCACGAGGGAGCTTCCAGGG
GGAAACGCCTGGTATCTTTATAGTCCTGTCGGGTTTCGCCACCTCTGACTTGAGCGTCGATTTTTGTGAT
GCTCGTCAGGGGGGCGGAGCCTATGGAAAAACGCCAGCAACGCGGCCTTTTTACGGTTCCTGGCCTTTTG
CTGGCCTTTTGCTCACATGTTCTTTCCTGCGTTATCCCCTGATTCTGTGGATAACCGTATTACCGCCTTT
GAGTGAGCTGATACCGCTCGCCGCAGCCGAACGACCGAGCGCAGCGAGTCAGTGAGCGAGGAAGCGGAAG
AGCGCCCAATACGCAAACCGCCTCTCCCCGCGCGTTGGCCGATTCATTAATCACTCTGTGGTCTCAGGAG
ACATAAATTCTTTTTTTGTAATGCTCAAATAAATTTGAGTAAAAAAGAATGAAATTGAGTGATTTTTTTT
TAATCATAAGAAAATAAATAATTAATTTCAATATAATAAAACAGTAATATAATTTCATAAATGGAATTCA
ATACTTACCTCTTAGATATAAAAAATAAATATAAAAATAAAGTGTTTCTAATAAACCCGCAATTTAAATA
AAATATTTAATATTTTCAATCAAATTTAAATAATTATATTAAAATATCGTAGAAAAAGAGCAATATATAA
TACAAGAAAGAAGATTTAAGTACAATTATCAACTATTATTATACTCTAATTTTGTTATATTTAATTTCTT
ACGGTTAAGGTCATGTTCACGATAAACTCAAAATACGCTGTATGAGGACATATTTTAAATTTTAACCAAT
AATAAAACTAAGTTATTTTTAGTATATTTTTTTGTTTAACGTGACTTAATTTTTCTTTTCTAGAGGAGCG
TGTAAGTGTCAACCTCATTCTCCTAATTTTCCCAACCACATAAAAAAAAAATAAAGGTAGCTTTTGCGTG
TTGATTTGGTACACTACACGTCATTATTACACGTGTTTTCGTATGATTGGTTAATCCATGAGGCGGTTTC
CTCTAGAGTCGGCCATACCATCTATAAAATAAAGCTTTCTGCAGCTCATTTTTTCATCTTCTATCTGATT
TCTATTATAATTTCTCTGAATTGCCTTCAAATTTCTCTTTCAAGGTTAGAATTTTTCTCTATTTTTTGGT
TTTTGTTTGTTTAGATTCTGAGTTTAGTTAATCAGGTGCTGTTAAAGCCCTAAATTTTGAGTTTTTTTCG
GTTGTTTTGATGGAAAATACCTAACAATTGAGTTTTTTCATGTTGTTTTGTCGGAGAATGCCTACAATTG
GAGTTCCTTTCGTTGTTTTGATGAGAAAGCCCCTAATTTGAGTGTTTTTCCGTCGATTTGATTTTAAAGG
TTTATATTCGAGTTTTTTTCGTCGGTTTAATGAGAAGGCCTAAAATAGGAGTTTTTCTGGTTGATTTGAC
TAAAAAAGCCATGGAATTTTGTGTTTTTGATGTCGCTTTGGTTCTCAAGGCCTAAGATCTGAGTTTCTCC
GGTTGTTTTGATGAAAAAGCCCTAAAATTGGAGTTTTTATCTTGTGTTTTAGGTTGTTTTAATCCTTATA
ATTTGAGTTTTTTCGTTGTTCTGATTGTTGTTTTTATGAATTTTGCAAATGTGAGACCACGAAGTGGCTC
TTCAGTGGACGAAAGGGCCTCGTGATACGCCTATTTTTATAGGTTAATGTCATGATAATAATGGTTTCTT
AGACGTCAGGTGGCACTTTTCGGGGAAATGTGCGCGGAACCCCTATTTGTTTATTTTTCTAAATACATTC
AAATATGTATCCGCTCATGAGACAATAACCCTGATAAATGCTTCAATAATATTGAAAAAGGAAGAGTATG
CGCTCACGCAACTGGTCCAGAACCTTGACCGAACGCAGCGGTGGTAACGGCGCAGTGGCGGTTTTCATGG
CTTGTTATGACTGTTTTTTTTTGGGGTACAGTCTATGCCTCGGGCATCCAAGCAGCAAGCGCGTTACGCC
GTGGGTCGATGTTTGATGTTATGGAGCAGCAACGATGTTACGCAGCAGGGCAGTCGCCCTAAAACAAAGT
TAAACATCATGAGGGAAGCGGTGATCGCCGAAGTATCGACTCAACTATCAGAGGTAGTTGGCGTCATCGA
GCGCCATCTCGAACCGACGTTGCTGGCCGTACATTTGTACGGCTCCGCAGTGGATGGCGGCCTGAAGCCA
CACAGCGATATTGATTTGCTGGTTACGGTGACCGTAAGGCTTGATGAAACAACGCGGCGAGCTTTGATCA
ACGACCTTTTGGAAACTTCGGCTTCCCCTGGAGAGAGCGAGATTCTCCGCGCTGTAGAAGTCACCATTGT
TGTGCACGACGACATCATTCCGTGGCGTTATCCAGCTAAGCGCGAACTGCAATTTGGAGAATGGCAGCGC
AATGACATTCTTGCAGGTATCTTCGAGCCAGCCACGATCGACATTGATCTGGCTATCTTGCTGACAAAAG
CAAGAGAACATAGCGTTGCCTTGGTAGGTCCAGCGGCGGAGGAACTCTTTGATCCGGTTCCTGAACAGGA
TCTATTTGAGGCGCTAAATGAAACCTTAACGCTATGGAACTCGCCGCCCGACTGGGCTGGCGATGAGCGA
AATGTAGTGCTTACGTTGTCCCGCATTTGGTACAGCGCAGTAACCGGCAAAATCGCGCCGAAGGATGTCG
CTGCCGACTGGGCAATGGAGCGCCTGCCGGCCCAGTATCAGCCCGTCATACTTGAAGCTAGACAGGCTTA
TCTTGGACAAGAAGAAGATCGCTTGGCCTCGCGCGCAGATCAGTTGGAAGAATTTGTCCATTACGTAAAA
GGCGAGATCACCAAGGTAGTCGGCAAATAACTGTCAGACCAAGTTTACTCATATATACTTTAGATTGATT
TAAAACTTCATTTTTAATTTAAAAGGATCTAGGTGAAGATCCTTTTTGATAATCTCATGACCAAAATCCC
TTAACGTGAGTTTTCGTTCCACTGAGCGTCAGACCCCGTAGAAAAGATCAAAGGATCTTC
Features (pLannotate 1.2.2; 6 found; start..end, strand, type, name):
      1..589     +  rep_origin     ori: high-copy-number ColE1/pMB1/pBR322/pUC origin of replication
    772..821     +  CDS            lacI (fragment): lac repressor; lacI; The lac repressor binds to the lac operator to inhibit transcription in E. coli. This inhibition can be relieved by adding lactose or isopropyl-β-D-thiogalactopyranoside (IPTG).
   2203..2307    +  promoter       AmpR promoter: bla
   2298..2378    -  CDS            int (fragment): INT2_ECOLX - Protein inferred from homology: Swiss-Prot protein existence level 3. Putative integrase believed to be involved in the insertion of antibiotic resistance genes into plasmids and transposons. From Escherichia coli.
   2466..2522    +  CDS            GmR (fragment): gentamycin acetyltransferase; aacC1; confers resistance to gentamycin
   2529..3317    +  CDS            aadA: S3AD_ECOLX - Experimental evidence at protein level: Swiss-Prot protein existence level 1. Mediates bacterial resistance to the antibiotics streptomycin and spectinomycin. From Escherichia coli.
