[The description below was written by a language model from this plasmid's Addgene catalogue record and pLannotate feature annotations shown in this document.]
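Description:
pICSL12046 is a Level 0 Golden Gate (MoClo) part plasmid carrying the ubiquitin 10 (SlUbi10) promoter from tomato, Solanum lycopersicum, in the pICH41295 acceptor backbone. It is a small, roughly 3.5 kb, high-copy bacterial cloning vector intended only as a storage and donor plasmid in E. coli. It replicates from a ColE1/pUC-type origin and is selected with spectinomycin through the aadA aminoglycoside adenylyltransferase gene, which appears to be driven by the annotated bla (AmpR) promoter lying upstream. The short lacI, integrase and gentamicin acetyltransferase fragments picked up by automated annotation are non-functional remnants of backbone and resistance-cassette ancestry rather than working parts.

The payload is a 1,241 bp promoter plus 5′ untranslated region module, which the feature table does not annotate but which would fall in the unannotated region between the lacI fragment and the resistance cassette. Internal BsaI and BpiI recognition sites were removed by point mutation ("domestication") so that the part survives Type IIS digestion intact. In the MoClo syntax the module is released with a GGAG overhang at its 5′ end and an AATG overhang at its 3′ end. The latter includes the ATG start codon, allowing direct fusion to a downstream coding sequence part. The part is used in one-pot Golden Gate reactions, combined with coding sequence and terminator modules, to build Level 1 transcription units for plant expression. Ubiquitin promoters are generally chosen for strong, broadly constitutive expression, although the record gives no expression data for this particular element.
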