Addgene plasmid #245643: pICSL12046
Purpose: Level 0 Golden Gate part SlUbi10 promoter, GGAG - AATG
Depositing lab: Mark Youles. Depositing organization: Sainsbury Laboratory, Norwich.
Backbone
  Vector backbone: pICH41295
  Backbone size w/o insert (bp): 2249
  Vector type: Synthetic Biology
Growth in bacteria
  Bacterial resistance: Spectinomycin, 50 μg/mL
  Growth temperature: 37°C
  Growth strain: DH5alpha
  Copy number: High Copy
Gene/Insert
  Gene/Insert name: SlUbi10 promoter
  Species: Solanum lycopersicum
  Insert size (bp): 1241
  Mutation: BsaI/BpiI sites removed by point-mutation
  Cloning method: Restriction Enzyme; 5′ cloning site BsaI (destroyed during cloning); 3′ cloning site BsaI (destroyed during cloning)
  Sequencing primers: 5′ TCACATGTTCTTTCCTGCG; 3′ GTCTCATGAGCGGATACATATTTGAATG
Terms and licenses: Academic/Nonprofit Terms; Industry Terms: Not Available to Industry
Depositor comments: Level 0 promoter + 5' untranslated region module used for GoldenGate assemblies using the MoClo overhang syntax
How to cite: pICSL12046 was a gift from Mark Youles (Addgene plasmid # 245643 ; http://n2t.net/addgene:245643 ; RRID:Addgene_245643)
